Addgene plasmid #248964: pDBB57
Purpose: Scube2 expression under control of the EF1alpha promoter in a PiggyBac integration plasmid
Depositing lab: James Briscoe. Depositing organization: Francis Crick Institute. Publication: Investigating morphogen and patterning dynamics with optogenetic control of morphogen production. Benzinger D, Briscoe J. Dev Cell. 2025 Aug 19:S1534-5807(25)00495-2. doi: 10.1016/j.devcel.2025.07.019. PubMed 40848721.
Backbone
  Vector backbone: pJT371
  Vector type: Mammalian Expression
  Selectable markers: Zeocin
Growth in bacteria
  Bacterial resistance: Ampicillin, 100 μg/mL
  Growth temperature: 37°C
  Growth strain: NEB Stable
  Copy number: High Copy
Gene/Insert
  Gene/Insert name: Scube2
  Species: M. musculus (mouse)
  Promoter: EF1alpha
  Cloning method: Restriction Enzyme; 5′ cloning site BsmBI (destroyed during cloning); 3′ cloning site BsmBI (destroyed during cloning)
Terms and licenses: Academic/Nonprofit Terms; Industry Terms: Not Available to Industry
Depositor comments: Please visit https://doi.org/10.1101/2024.06.11.598403 for bioRxiv preprint.
How to cite: pDBB57 was a gift from James Briscoe (Addgene plasmid # 248964 ; http://n2t.net/addgene:248964 ; RRID:Addgene_248964)
