[The description below was written by a language model from this plasmid's Addgene catalogue record and pLannotate feature annotations shown in this document.]
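Description:
pDBB57 is a mammalian expression plasmid built on the pJT371 backbone and designed for stable genomic integration by the PiggyBac transposon system. It is about 10.5 kb and is propagated in E. coli as a high-copy plasmid through a ColE1/pUC-type origin, with ampicillin selection from the β-lactamase gene. An f1 origin and remnants of a lac cloning region (lacZα and lacI fragments, CAP site, lac promoter and operator) are also present. The automated feature table does not annotate the PiggyBac terminal repeats, so their positions cannot be read from the record. Two annotated fragments matching the phage lambda portal protein gene flank the mammalian cassettes. They are most likely non-functional spacer DNA rather than expressed sequence, although the record does not explain them.

The payload consists of two cassettes in the same orientation, each driven by its own copy of the human EF-1α promoter with intron A sequence. One expresses mouse Scube2, which was inserted through BsmBI sites that were destroyed during cloning. An SV40 poly(A) signal lies just downstream of this cassette, though it is annotated on the opposite strand. The other cassette expresses the Sh ble gene (BleoR), terminated by a bGH poly(A) signal, and allows Zeocin selection of cells that have integrated the transposon.

Scube2 is a lipid-binding protein that promotes the mobilisation and release of dually lipid-modified Sonic hedgehog from the cell surface, supporting long-range signalling. Co-delivered with a PiggyBac transposase, the plasmid would be used to generate cell lines that constitutively express Scube2. The associated work concerns optogenetic control of morphogen production and patterning dynamics.
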