Features (pLannotate 1.2.2; 22 found; start..end, strand, type, name):
    692..899     -  polyA_signal   bGH poly(A) signal: bovine growth hormone polyadenylation signal
    907..1281    -  CDS            BleoR: antibiotic-binding protein; Sh ble from Streptoalloteichus hindustanus; confers resistance to bleomycin, phleomycin, and Zeocin™
   1297..1500    -  intron         EF-1α intron A: truncated intron upstream of the start codon of human EF-1α
   2126..2235    -  intron         EF-1α intron A (fragment): intron upstream of the start codon of human EF-1α
   2236..2447    -  promoter       EF-1α core promoter: core promoter for human elongation factor EF-1α
   2537..2671    +  polyA_signal   SV40 poly(A) signal: SV40 polyadenylation signal
   2676..2693    +  promoter       T7 promoter (fragment): promoter for bacteriophage T7 RNA polymerase
   2715..5618    -  CDS            Scube2: SCUB2_MOUSE - Also known as Cegp1. Experimental evidence at protein level: Swiss-Prot protein existence level 1. Lipid-binding protein required for SHH long-range signaling by binding to the dually lipid-modified SHH (ShhNp) and by promoting ShhNp mobilization, solubilization and release from the cell membrane (PubMed:22902404, PubMed:22677548). Acts by enhancing the proteolytic processing (shedding) of the lipid-modified N- and C- terminal of ShhNp at the cell surface (PubMed:24522195). Synergizes with DISP1 to cause an increase in SHH secretion (PubMed:22902404). Probable cell surface corece
   5637..5840    -  intron         EF-1α intron A: truncated intron upstream of the start codon of human EF-1α
   6466..6575    -  intron         EF-1α intron A (fragment): intron upstream of the start codon of human EF-1α
   6576..6787    -  promoter       EF-1α core promoter: core promoter for human elongation factor EF-1α
   7492..7611    -  CDS            B (fragment): PORTL_LAMBD - Experimental evidence at protein level: Swiss-Prot protein existence level 1. Forms the portal vertex of the capsid (PubMed:6228056, PubMed:6232391). This portal plays critical roles in head assembly, genome packaging, neck/tail attachment, and genome ejection (Probable). The portal protein multimerizes as a single ring-shaped homododecamer arranged around a central channel (PubMed:6232391). Binds to the terminase subunits to form the packaging machine (PubMed:7799432). From Escherichia phage lambda (Bacteriophage lambda).
   7613..7768    +  CDS            lacZα (fragment): LacZα fragment of β-galactosidase; lacZ fragment
   7773..8201    +  rep_origin     f1 ori (sequence partly withheld): f1 bacteriophage origin of replication; arrow indicates direction of (+) strand synthesis
   8254..8358    +  promoter       AmpR promoter: bla
   8359..9219    +  CDS            AmpR: β-lactamase; bla; confers resistance to ampicillin, carbenicillin, and related antibiotics
   9390..9978    +  rep_origin     ori: high-copy-number ColE1/pMB1/pBR322/pUC origin of replication
  10161..10253   +  CDS            lacI (fragment): lac repressor; lacI; The lac repressor binds to the lac operator to inhibit transcription in E. coli. This inhibition can be relieved by adding lactose or isopropyl-β-D-thiogalactopyranoside (IPTG).
  10266..10287   +  protein_bind   CAP binding site: CAP binding activates transcription in the presence of cAMP. E. coli catabolite activator protein
  10302..10332   +  promoter       lac promoter: promoter for the E. coli lac operon
  10340..10356   +  protein_bind   lac operator: The lac repressor binds to the lac operator to inhibit transcription in E. coli. This inhibition can be relieved by adding lactose or isopropyl-β-D-thiogalactopyranoside (IPTG). lac repressor encoded by lacI
  10394..352     -  CDS            B (fragment) (across the origin): PORTL_LAMBD - Experimental evidence at protein level: Swiss-Prot protein existence level 1. Forms the portal vertex of the capsid (PubMed:6228056, PubMed:6232391). This portal plays critical roles in head assembly, genome packaging, neck/tail attachment, and genome ejection (Probable). The portal protein multimerizes as a single ring-shaped homododecamer arranged around a central channel (PubMed:6232391). Binds to the terminase subunits to form the packaging machine (PubMed:7799432). From Escherichia phage lambda (Bacteriophage lambda).
>Addgene plasmid #248964 | pDBB57 | addgene full sequence | sequence record 499514 | Addgene NGS Result
CACCGGCACGGCAGTTCCGGCTGTCGCCGGTATTGTTCGGGTTGCTGATGCGCTTCGGGCTGACCATCCG
GAACTGTGTCCGGAAAAGCCGCGACGAACTGGTATCCCAGGTGGCCTGAACGAACAGTTCACCGTTAAAG
GCGTGCATGGCCACACCTTCCCGAATCATCATGGTAAACGTGCGTTTTCGCTCAACGTCAATGCAGCAGC
AGTCATCCTCGGCAAACTCTTTCCATGCCGCTTCAACCTCGCGGGAAAAGGCACGGGCTTCTTCCTCCCC
GATGCCCAGATAGCGCCAGCTTGGGCGATGACTGAGCCGGAAAAAAGACCCGACGATATGATCCTGATGC
AGCTAGATTAACCCTAGAAAGATAGTCTGCGTAAAATTGACGCATGCATTCTTGAAATATTGCTCTCTCT
TTCTAAATAGCGCGAATCCGTCGCTGTGCATTTAGGACATCTCAGTCGCCGCTTGGAGCTCCCGTGAGGC
GTGCTTGTCAATGCGGTAAGTGTCACTGATTTTGAACTATAACGACCGCGTGAGTCAAAATGACGCATGA
TTATCTTTTACGTGACTTTTAAGATTTAACTCATACGATAATTATATTGTTATTTCATGTTCTACTTACG
TGATAACTTATTATATATATATTTTCTTGTTATAGATATCGAAAAGTGCCACCTGACGTCGTCCCCAGCA
TGCCTGCTATTGTCTTCCCAATCCTCCCCCTTGCTGTCCTGCCCCACCCCACCCCCCAGAATAGAATGAC
ACCTACTCAGACAATGCGATGCAATTTCCTCATTTTATTAGGAAAGGACAGTGGGAGTGGCACCTTCCAG
GGTCAAGGAAGGCACGGGGGAGGGGCAAACAACAGATGGCTGGCAACTAGAAGGCACAGGGCATTCTCAG
TCCTGCTCCTCGGCCACGAAGTGCACGCAGTTGCCGGCCGGGTCGCGCAGGGCGAACTCCCGCCCCCACG
GCTGCTCGCCGATCTCGGTCATGGCCGGCCCGGAGGCGTCCCGGAAGTTCGTGGACACGACCTCCGACCA
CTCGGCGTACAGCTCGTCCAGGCCGCGCACCCACACCCAGGCCAGGGTGTTGTCCGGCACCACCTGGTCC
TGGACCGCGCTGATGAACAGGGTCACGTCGTCCCGGACCACACCGGCGAAGTCGTCCTCCACGAAGTCCC
GGGAGAACCCGAGCCGGTCGGTCCAGAACTCGACCGCTCCGGCGACGTCGCGCGCGGTGAGCACCGGAAC
GGCACTGGTCAACTTGGCCATTGTACATCACGACACCTGAAATGGAAGAAAAAAACTTTGAACCACTGTC
TGAGGCTTGAGAATGAACCAAGATCCAAACTCAAAAAGGGCAAATTCCAAGGAGAATTACATCAAGTGCC
AAGCTGGCCTAACTTCAGTCTCCACCCACTCAGTGTGGGGAAACTCCATCGCATAAAACCCCTCCCCCCA
ACCTAAAGACGACGTACTCCAAAAGCTCGAGAACTAATCGAGGTGCCTGGACGGCGCCCGGTACTCCGTG
GAGTCACATGAAGCGACGGCTGAGGACGGAAAGGCCCTTTTCCTTTGTGTGGGTGACTCACCCGCCCGCT
CTCCCGAGCGCCGCGTCCTTCATTTTGAGCTCCCTGCAGCAGGGCCGGGAAGCGGCCATCTTTCCGCTCA
CGCAACTGGTGCCGACCGGGCCAGCCTTGCCGCCCAGGGCGGGGCGATACACGGCGGCGCGAGGCCAGGC
ACCAGAGCAGGCCGGCCAGCTTGAGACTACCCCCGTCCGATTCTCGGTGGCCGCGCTCGCAGGCCCCGCC
TCGCCGAACATGTGCGCTGGGACGCACGGGCCCCGTCGCCGCCCGCGGCCCCAAAAACCGAAATACCAGT
GTGCAGATCTTGGCCCGCATTTACAAGACTATCTTGCCAGAAAAAAAGCGTCGCAGCAGGTCATCAAAAA
TTTTAAATGGCTAGAGACTTATCGAAAGCAGCGAGACAGGCGCGAAGGTGCCACCAGATTCGCACGCGGC
GGCCCCAGCGCCCAGGCCAGGCCTCAACTCAAGCACGAGGCGAAGGGGCTCCTTAAGCGCAAGGCCTCGA
ACTCTCCCACCCACTTCCAACCCGAAGCTCGGGATCAAGAATCACGTACTGCAGCCAGGTGGAAGTAATT
CAAGGCACGCAAGGGCCATAACCCGTAAAGAGGCCAGGCCCGCGGGAACCACACACGGCACTTACCTGTG
TTCTGGCGGCAAACCCGTTGCGAAAAAGAACGTTCACGGCGACTACTGCACTTATATACGGTTCTCCCCC
ACCCTCGGGAAAAAGGCGGAGCCAGTACACGACATCACTTTCCCAGTTTACCCCGCGCCACCTTCTCTAG
GCACCGGTTCAATTGCCGACCCCTCCCCCCAACTTCTCGGGGACTGTGGGCGATGTGCGCTCTGCCCACT
GACGGGCACCGGAGCCTAGTGAATTAAAAAACCTCCCACACCTCCCCCTGAACCTGAAACATAAAATGAA
TGCAATTGTTGTTGTTAACTTGTTTATTGCAGCTTATAATGGTTACAAATAAAGCAATAGCATCACAAAT
TTCACAAATAAAGCATTTTTTTCACTGCATTCTAGTTGTGGTTTGTCCAAACTCATCAATGTATCTTATC
ATGTCTGGATCTACGTAATACGACTCACTATAGTTCTAGAGGCTCGAAATCTCATTTGTAAGGCCTCAGA
AACCTTGACACTTTGGAACGTAGCAATCGGATGAAAGATCTTGGAAACATCTCTCGGGACTCCTGGGCTG
TGTACTTGAAATAGTTCTGGGGATGTGCCAGGACATCAAACAGAGCCTTGATCAGTTTCTTATCCTTCAG
TATTTCCTGATGGTTCTCAGAGGCATAGAGCCTGCCATCTCGAACTATGTCTTCAATGAGCTCCTGGTAG
TCCTCATCGTATGTCACATAGGGAACCTGGAACCCCCGGGCACTGTTCCCTTCATTGGACTTGAACTGAA
TCCACAGTTTCTTTGACCTGGAGGTGAAGGCGATGGGGCGTTCATAAGTCTGGCAGGTTTCATATGTGGT
CACAGAATTTGATGAAGAGGTTTTCCGCATCACCAGGTAGTCACCGCAGTCATCCTCTATGGGCAGGAAG
ATCTCAGGGACCACAATCAGGATCCGGCGTTTGGGGGGTGGGTTGATGGTCCAGGTGCACTCTGAGTTGG
CTGGGTAGTTCCCAGGGTAGTTTGGGGATTCAATATACCCTGTGAAATCCCCCAGCTCCCCTCCACACTT
TCTGTTTTTACACTGTGTTATGTTGGTGGAGCCATCAAAGTCGGTGGTAGTATTGCCCGGGCAGGAAACA
CAATTATTTTTTCCAAATTCAGGCTGGTATGTCCCTAGTGGGCATCGGATACATCGGTGTGTGGTGGTGT
TGTAGAAATGCCCAGGCGAGCATTGAACTCGGGTTTCACAATCCTGGAAGGAAGTGGCTCCCAGATGTTT
GGTGGGAAGACCTCCTCCGCATGAGAGGCAAGATGTACGGCCCACATCAGGCTGAAAGGTGCCCAGGGCA
CAGAGCTGGCAAGGGGCAAATCCATTTGCTGAATATTCACCTGGCTGACAAAGGCCACACTGGCTTTCTT
CATGACCCTGTCCCACTCCACAAGTCTCTTCATGCTGTCCTGACACTCTGGAGGGCGTTTTAGCCATATC
GAGGTCCATGCCTGAGAGCTGCAGATGAAACTGCTCCCTGTGGGCAGCTCTCTTGAGTGTGCGGAGAGCT
TTCCGCAGTCTCTTCTCTGTCCGCTTTACCACGCAGCTCAGATTGCAGGAAGCTGTCACCTCCTTTTCGT
AAGTTTCCCGTTCAAACTCAACCGTGATAAACATTTCCTTAGGGGCGTTCAGTCGGCCAAGGGCTCCCGG
GACTTGCTTGCCAGGGCTGCATGTAAGGTTTGCGTACTGGAAGCTCTCTTTTACTGAGCTGTGCCTCTCT
GGTAGTGCTGGTCGTAGACCCTCGGGAGACAGCTTGGCCTTTTGCAAACTACACTTGCCTTCATTTAGCT
TAAAGGTTACACTTGTCCTGACGGTGACGACATCCCCAAAGGCAGAGTCATTTGATTTTTGCTGTTTGCT
TCTGAGAGAGGAAGAGCCACAGGTGACAGAGTAAGCCTCTTGCAGTCCTGACGAGAGGTGAATGCCAGAG
CGACATCTGAGGAAGCACCTGTCTCCTCCACCACTTTTACCACAGTGCAGGGACACACGCGGTGTCATGC
TAGTGGGCGGGAAGCCCTTCACTTCCACACAGTCTTTTTTATTCCAGTGGAGTTTGAACCCTGGGTGACA
CTGACATTCGTAGCTACCCACTGTGTTGATGCACACTTGCTGGCAGCCTCCATTGTTGACACTGCACTCG
TTGGTGTCTCCACAGTGGGTGAAGCTATAGAGAGTGTACCCTGGGTTGCAGGCACAAATAAATGTGCCAG
GGTGGTTGATGCAACTGTGGTCACAGGTCCTTTCCAACGAACATTCATCCACATCTTGGCAAGACTTCTC
GTCTGTTAGTAATTTAAATCCTTTTTTGCAACTGCAGTCAAAACTGCCCACGGTGTTTTTGCAGAAATGG
TTACAACCTCCATTCCGGGTCTGGCACTCATCGATATCTTTACATGTCTTCCCATCCACCTGGAGAGTGA
ATCCAGTGGGGCAGCTGCAGTGGACGCCTGTGGACGTGTCCTTACAGGTGCGGTCGCAGCCTCCGTTGTT
GACGGCACACGTTTCCATGAGCAGCCGACGCTTCACCCGTTTATCTCCATCCGCCACTGATGTGGCATTG
CTCTCTGTCCCCTCCAAGACAGTGCCCTCTTGCTCTAGGCAGCTTCTCCCATCAGCATGCAACCTATACC
GTGGATGGCAACTACACTCAGGGCCTTCTGCTGTATCTTCACAGGAGTGCTGACACCCACCATTTCCATG
GTTACAAGTCAAGATGCAGTCTTTCTGGTTTTTGGCCAGTTCAAAACCAGGCCTGCATTCACAGGCAACG
CTGCCTCTTGGGGCCTCCTTGCAGATGTGACCACAGCCATGATCCTTGTTCATACAGCTCAGGCCTTCTT
CTGAGCGGTGAATGCAAGTGTGCTGATTGTCACTTAGAAAGAAACCTTCTTTGCAGCGACATTCATAGCT
CCCAATAACGTTGGTGCAGATGTGCTGGCAGCCACCATTGTTCTCCAAGCATTCGTCCATATCAAGACAA
TTATGACCATCATGAGCCAACATGAAGCCATCGAAACAGGTGCAGCGATAGTTGCCTGGAATATTTAAAC
AGTCGTGGACACAGCCTCCGTTGAGTGTGTTGTCACATTCATCCATGTCCTCACACTGCCTGCCTTCCCC
TTGGTAGCCAGGCTTGCAAGAGCACTTGTAGGAAGTGGGTGTGTTCTGACACAGTGCATCAGCATGGCAG
TCATCGAGCCCTTGGGCACACTCATCCACATCCTCGGACGGCCCGTTGGTCAGACCCCGGTCGGGAGGGA
CGGCGGCGGCCAGCAGCGGCGGCAGCAGCAGCAGCAGCAGCAACAGCGCCCGGGCTTCCCGAGGCCGACC
GCAACCCGCGACCCCCATGGTGGCGCCTCACGACACCTGAAATGGAAGAAAAAAACTTTGAACCACTGTC
TGAGGCTTGAGAATGAACCAAGATCCAAACTCAAAAAGGGCAAATTCCAAGGAGAATTACATCAAGTGCC
AAGCTGGCCTAACTTCAGTCTCCACCCACTCAGTGTGGGGAAACTCCATCGCATAAAACCCCTCCCCCCA
ACCTAAAGACGACGTACTCCAAAAGCTCGAGAACTAATCGAGGTGCCTGGACGGCGCCCGGTACTCCGTG
GAGTCACATGAAGCGACGGCTGAGGACGGAAAGGCCCTTTTCCTTTGTGTGGGTGACTCACCCGCCCGCT
CTCCCGAGCGCCGCGTCCTCCATTTTGAGCTCCCTGCAGCAGGGCCGGGAAGCGGCCATCTTTCCGCTCA
CGCAACTGGTGCCGACCGGGCCAGCCTTGCCGCCCAGGGCGGGGCGATACACGGCGGCGCGAGGCCAGGC
ACCAGAGCAGGCCGGCCAGCTTGAGACTACCCCCGTCCGATTCTCGGTGGCCGCGCTCGCAGGCCCCGCC
TCGCCGAACATGTGCGCTGGGACGCACGGGCCCCGTCGCCGCCCGCGGCCCCAAAAACCGAAATACCAGT
GTGCAGATCTTGGCCCGCATTTACAAGACTATCTTGCCAGAAAAAAAGCGTCGCAGCAGGTCATCAAAAA
TTTTAAATGGCTAGAGACTTATCGAAAGCAGCGAGACAGGCGCGAAGGTGCCACCAGATTCGCACGCGGC
GGCCCAAGCGCCCAGGCCAGGCCTCAACTCAAGCACGAGGCGAAGGGGCTCCTTAAGCGCAAGGCCTCGA
ACTCTCCCACCCACTTCCAACCCGAAGCTCGGGATCAAGAATCACGTACTGCAGCCAGGTGGAAGTAATT
CAAGGCACGCAAGGGCCATAACCCGTAAAGAGGCCAGGCCCGCGGGAACCACACACGGCACTTACCTGTG
TTCTGGCGGCAAACCCGTTGCGAAAAAGAACGTTCACGGCGACTACTGCACTTATATACGGTTCTCCCCC
ACCCTCGGGAAAAAGGCGGAGCCAGTACACGACATCACTTTCCCAGTTTACCCCGCGCCACCTTCTCTAG
GCACCGGTTCAATTGCCGACCCCTCCCCCCAACTTCTCGGGGACTGTGGGCGATGTGCGCTCTGCCCACT
GACGGGCACCGTTTACTAGTGGCCGTGGAGGCCTTTTCCCCGTATCTTGCCGGCTCGATCGAGGTTGCAT
TCGGCGGCACGATTATGCCGTTAATTTTAAAAGGAATAAATCCCTATTGGAAGTCACCTTTTGGAGCGTT
CAATTAGGGATTAACTAAGACGGACATTCAAAAGCGGTTAAGGCTCCCAAGGTGCAATCGTGCGAAACTA
GTGGCCGTGGAGGCCTTTTCCCCGTATCCCCCCAGGTGTCTGCAGGCTCAAAGAGCAGCGAGAAGCGTTC
AGAGGAAAGCGATCCCGTGCCACCTTCCCCGTGCCCGGGCTGTCCCCGCACGCTGCCGGCTCGGGGATGC
GGGGGGAGCGCCGGACCGGAGCGGAGCCCCGGGCGGCTCGCTGCTGCCCCCTAGCGGGGGAGGGACGTAA
TTACATCCCTGGGGGCTTTGGGGGGGGGCTGTCCCTCATAAAAGTTTTGTTACTTTATAGAAGAAATTTT
GAGTTTTTGTTTTTTTTAATAAATAAATAAACATAAATAAATTGTTTGTTGAATTTATTATTAGTATGTA
AGTGTAAATATAATAAAACTTAATATCTATTCAAATTAATAAATAAACCTCGATATACAGACCGATAAAA
CACATGCGTCAATTTTACACATGATTATCTTTAACGTACGTCACAATATGATTATCTTTCTAGGGTTAAT
CTAGCTGCGTGTTCTGCAGCGTGTCGAGCATCTTCATCTGCTCCATCACGCTGTAAAACACATTTGCACC
GCGAGTCTGCCCGTCCTCCACGGGTTCAAAAACGTGAATGAACGAGGCGCGCTCACTGGCCGTCGTTTTA
CAACGTCGTGACTGGGAAAACCCTGGCGTTACCCAACTTAATCGCCTTGCAGCACATCCCCCTTTCGCCA
GCTGGCGTAATAGCGAAGAGGCCCGCACCGATCGCCCTTCCCAACAGTTGCGCAGCCTGAATGGCGAATG
GG
[124 nt withheld, positions 7773-7896]
C
[91 nt withheld, positions 7898-7988]
A
[49 nt withheld, positions 7990-8038]
CCTTTGACGTTGGAGTCCACGTTCTTT
[37 nt withheld, positions 8066-8102]
ACCCTATCTCGGTCTATTCTTTTGATTTATAAGGGATTTTGCCGATTTCGGCCTATTGGTTAAAAAATGA
GCTGATTTAACAAAAATTTAACGCGAATTTTAACAAAATATTAACGCTTACAATTTAGGTGGCACTTTTC
GGGGAAATGTGCGCGGAACCCCTATTTGTTTATTTTTCTAAATACATTCAAATATGTATCCGCTCATGAG
ACAATAACCCTGATAAATGCTTCAATAATATTGAAAAAGGAAGAGTATGAGTATTCAACATTTCCGTGTC
GCCCTTATTCCCTTTTTTGCGGCATTTTGCCTTCCTGTTTTTGCTCACCCAGAAACGCTGGTGAAAGTAA
AAGATGCTGAAGATCAGTTGGGTGCACGAGTGGGTTACATCGAACTGGATCTCAACAGCGGTAAGATCCT
TGAGAGTTTTCGCCCCGAAGAACGTTTTCCAATGATGAGCACTTTTAAAGTTCTGCTATGTGGCGCGGTA
TTATCCCGTATTGACGCCGGGCAAGAGCAACTCGGTCGCCGCATACACTATTCTCAGAATGACTTGGTTG
AGTACTCACCAGTCACAGAAAAGCATCTTACGGATGGCATGACAGTAAGAGAATTATGCAGTGCTGCCAT
AACCATGAGTGATAACACTGCGGCCAACTTACTTCTGACAACGATCGGAGGACCGAAGGAGCTAACCGCT
TTTTTGCACAACATGGGGGATCATGTAACTCGCCTTGATCGTTGGGAACCGGAGCTGAATGAAGCCATAC
CAAACGACGAGCGTGACACCACGATGCCTGTAGCAATGGCAACAACGTTGCGCAAACTATTAACTGGCGA
ACTACTTACTCTAGCTTCCCGGCAACAATTAATAGACTGGATGGAGGCGGATAAAGTTGCAGGACCACTT
CTGCGCTCGGCCCTTCCGGCTGGCTGGTTTATTGCTGATAAATCTGGAGCCGGTGAGCGTGGGTCTCGCG
GTATCATTGCAGCACTGGGGCCAGATGGTAAGCCCTCCCGTATCGTAGTTATCTACACGACGGGGAGTCA
GGCAACTATGGATGAACGAAATAGACAGATCGCTGAGATAGGTGCCTCACTGATTAAGCATTGGTAACTG
TCAGACCAAGTTTACTCATATATACTTTAGATTGATTTAAAACTTCATTTTTAATTTAAAAGGATCTAGG
TGAAGATCCTTTTTGATAATCTCATGACCAAAATCCCTTAACGTGAGTTTTCGTTCCACTGAGCGTCAGA
CCCCGTAGAAAAGATCAAAGGATCTTCTTGAGATCCTTTTTTTCTGCGCGTAATCTGCTGCTTGCAAACA
AAAAAACCACCGCTACCAGCGGTGGTTTGTTTGCCGGATCAAGAGCTACCAACTCTTTTTCCGAAGGTAA
CTGGCTTCAGCAGAGCGCAGATACCAAATACTGTTCTTCTAGTGTAGCCGTAGTTAGGCCACCACTTCAA
GAACTCTGTAGCACCGCCTACATACCTCGCTCTGCTAATCCTGTTACCAGTGGCTGCTGCCAGTGGCGAT
AAGTCGTGTCTTACCGGGTTGGACTCAAGACGATAGTTACCGGATAAGGCGCAGCGGTCGGGCTGAACGG
GGGGTTCGTGCACACAGCCCAGCTTGGAGCGAACGACCTACACCGAACTGAGATACCTACAGCGTGAGCT
ATGAGAAAGCGCCACGCTTCCCGAAGGGAGAAAGGCGGACAGGTATCCGGTAAGCGGCAGGGTCGGAACA
GGAGAGCGCACGAGGGAGCTTCCAGGGGGAAACGCCTGGTATCTTTATAGTCCTGTCGGGTTTCGCCACC
TCTGACTTGAGCGTCGATTTTTGTGATGCTCGTCAGGGGGGCGGAGCCTATGGAAAAACGCCAGCAACGC
GGCCTTTTTACGGTTCCTGGCCTTTTGCTGGCCTTTTGCTCACATGTTCTTTCCTGCGTTATCCCCTGAT
TCTGTGGATAACCGTATTACCGCCTTTGAGTGAGCTGATACCGCTCGCCGCAGCCGAACGACCGAGCGCA
GCGAGTCAGTGAGCGAGGAAGCGGAAGAGCGCCCAATACGCAAACCGCCTCTCCCCGCGCGTTGGCCGAT
TCATTAATGCAGCTGGCACGACAGGTTTCCCGACTGGAAAGCGGGCAGTGAGCGCAACGCAATTAATGTG
AGTTAGCTCACTCATTAGGCACCCCAGGCTTTACACTTTATGCTTCCGGCTCGTATGTTGTGTGGAATTG
TGAGCGGATAACAATTTCACACAGGAAACAGCTATGACCATGATTACGCCAAGCGCGCCCGCCGGGTAAC
TCACGGGGTATCCATGTCCATTTCTGCGGCATCCAGCCAGGATACCCGTCCTCGCTGACGTAATATCCCA
GCGCCGCACCGCTGTCATTAATCTGCA
